>Addgene plasmid #42499 | pCDNA3-LOV-VP16 | depositor full sequence | sequence record 57336 | T7
GACGGATCGGGAGATCTCCCGATCCCCTATGGTCGACTCTCAGTACAATCTGCTCTGATGCCGCATAGTT
AAGCCAGTATCTGCTCCCTGCTTGTGTGTTGGAGGTCGCTGAGTAGTGCGCGAGCAAAATTTAAGCTACA
ACAAGGCAAGGCTTGACCGACAATTGCATGAAGAATCTGCTTAGGGTTAGGCGTTTTGCGCTGCTTCGCG
ATGTACGGGCCAGATATACGCGTTGACATTGATTATTGACTAGTTATTAATAGTAATCAATTACGGGGTC
ATTAGTTCATAGCCCATATATGGAGTTCCGCGTTACATAACTTACGGTAAATGGCCCGCCTGGCTGACCG
CCCAACGACCCCCGCCCATTGACGTCAATAATGACGTATGTTCCCATAGTAACGCCAATAGGGACTTTCC
ATTGACGTCAATGGGTGGACTATTTACGGTAAACTGCCCACTTGGCAGTACATCAAGTGTATCATATGCC
AAGTACGCCCCCTATTGACGTCAATGACGGTAAATGGCCCGCCTGGCATTATGCCCAGTACATGACCTTA
TGGGACTTTCCTACTTGGCAGTACATCTACGTATTAGTCATCGCTATTACCATGGTGATGCGGTTTTGGC
AGTACATCAATGGGCGTGGATAGCGGTTTGACTCACGGGGATTTCCAAGTCTCCACCCCATTGACGTCAA
TGGGAGTTTGTTTTGGCACCAAAATCAACGGGACTTTCCAAAATGTCGTAACAACTCCGCCCCATTGACG
CAAATGGGCGGTAGGCGTGTACGGTGGGAGGTCTATATAAGCAGAGCTCTCTGGCTAACTAGAGAACCCA
CTGCTTACTGGCTTATCGAAATTAATACGACTCACTATAGGGAGACCCAAGCTTGGTACCGAGCTCGGAT
CCGCCACCATGGCTTACCCATACGATGTTCCAGATTACGCTGCGAGAGAACATGCGATCGGAGAAGCCAC
CGGAAAACGAAAGAAACGCGGCAGAGTTGAAGAAGCAGAAGAATACTGTAACGATGGAATCGAAGAACAA
GTAGAGGATGAGAAGCTTCCGTTAGAGGTTGGGATGTTCTATTACCCAATGACTCCGCCTTCGTTCATTG
TTTCCGATGCTCTGGAGCCAGATTTTCCTTTGATCTATGTCAACAGAGTCTTCGAAGTCTTCACTGGCTA
TCGTGCCGATGAAGTTCTTGGTCGTAACTGTCGATTCCTACAGTACAGAGATCCTCGAGCTCAAAGGCGT
CACCCATTGGTTGATCCTGTGGTTGTATCTGAGATTAGGAGATGTCTTGAAGAAGGTATTGAATTCCAAG
ACGAGCTTCTTAATTTCAGAAAAGATGGTACTCCTTTGGTTAACAGACTACGGCTTGCTCCAATACGTGA
CGATGATGGAACCATTACACACGTAATTGGGATACAGGTCTTCTCTGAAACGGGTACCGAAAGCGGCGGG
CCGGCCGACGCCCTTGACGATTTTGACTTAGACATGCTCCCAGCCGATGCCCTTGACGACTTTGACCTTG
ATATGCTGCCTGCTGACGCTCTTGACGATTTTGACCTTGACATGCTCCCCGGGTAAGCGGCCGCTCGAGC
ATGCATCTAGAGGGCCCTATTCTATAGTGTCACCTAAATGCTAGAGCTCGCTGATCAGCCTCGACTGTGC
CTTCTAGTTGCCAGCCATCTGTTGTTTGCCCCTCCCCCGTGCCTTCCTTGACCCTGGAAGGTGCCACTCC
CACTGTCCTTTCCTAATAAAATGAGGAAATTGCATCGCATTGTCTGAGTAGGTGTCATTCTATTCTGGGG
GGTGGGGTGGGGCAGGACAGCAAGGGGGAGGATTGGGAAGACAATAGCAGGCATGCTGGGGATGCGGTGG
GCTCTATGGCTTCTGAGGCGGAAAGAACCAGCTGGGGCTCTAGGGGGTATCCCC
[124 nt withheld, positions 1945-2068]
C
[32 nt withheld, positions 2070-2101]
CA
[57 nt withheld, positions 2104-2160]
A
[49 nt withheld, positions 2162-2210]
CCTTTGACGTTGGAGTCCACGTTCTTT
[37 nt withheld, positions 2238-2274]
ACCCTATCTCGGTCTATTCTTTTGATTTATAAGGGATTTTGGGGATTTCGGCCTATTGGTTAAAAAATGA
GCTGATTTAACAAAAATTTAACGCGAATTAATTCTGTGGAATGTGTGTCAGTTAGGGTGTGGAAAGTCCC
CAGGCTCCCCAGGCAGGCAGAAGTATGCAAAGCATGCATCTCAATTAGTCAGCAACCAGGTGTGGAAAGT
CCCCAGGCTCCCCAGCAGGCAGAAGTATGCAAAGCATGCATCTCAATTAGTCAGCAACCATAGTCCCGCC
CCTAACTCCGCCCATCCCGCCCCTAACTCCGCCCAGTTCCGCCCATTCTCCGCCCCATGGCTGACTAATT
TTTTTTATTTATGCAGAGGCCGAGGCCGCCTCTGCCTCTGAGCTATTCCAGAAGTAGTGAGGAGGCTTTT
TTGGAGGCCTAGGCTTTTGCAAAAAGCTCCCGGGAGCTTGTATATCCATTTTCGGATCTGATCAAGAGAC
AGGATGAGGATCGTTTCGCATGATTGAACAAGATGGATTGCACGCAGGTTCTCCGGCCGCTTGGGTGGAG
AGGCTATTCGGCTATGACTGGGCACAACAGACAATCGGCTGCTCTGATGCCGCCGTGTTCCGGCTGTCAG
CGCAGGGGCGCCCGGTTCTTTTTGTCAAGACCGACCTGTCCGGTGCCCTGAATGAACTGCAGGACGAGGC
AGCGCGGCTATCGTGGCTGGCCACGACGGGCGTTCCTTGCGCAGCTGTGCTCGACGTTGTCACTGAAGCG
GGAAGGGACTGGCTGCTATTGGGCGAAGTGCCGGGGCAGGATCTCCTGTCATCTCACCTTGCTCCTGCCG
AGAAAGTATCCATCATGGCTGATGCAATGCGGCGGCTGCATACGCTTGATCCGGCTACCTGCCCATTCGA
CCACCAAGCGAAACATCGCATCGAGCGAGCACGTACTCGGATGGAAGCCGGTCTTGTCGATCAGGATGAT
CTGGACGAAGAGCATCAGGGGCTCGCGCCAGCCGAACTGTTCGCCAGGCTCAAGGCGCGCATGCCCGACG
GCGAGGATCTCGTCGTGACCCATGGCGATGCCTGCTTGCCGAATATCATGGTGGAAAATGGCCGCTTTTC
TGGATTCATCGACTGTGGCCGGCTGGGTGTGGCGGACCGCTATCAGGACATAGCGTTGGCTACCCGTGAT
ATTGCTGAAGAGCTTGGCGGCGAATGGGCTGACCGCTTCCTCGTGCTTTACGGTATCGCCGCTCCCGATT
CGCAGCGCATCGCCTTCTATCGCCTTCTTGACGAGTTCTTCTGAGCGGGACTCTGGGGTTCGAAATGACC
GACCAAGCGACGCCCAACCTGCCATCACGAGATTTCGATTCCACCGCCGCCTTCTATGAAAGGTTGGGCT
TCGGAATCGTTTTCCGGGACGCCGGCTGGATGATCCTCCAGCGCGGGGATCTCATGCTGGAGTTCTTCGC
CCACCCCAACTTGTTTATTGCAGCTTATAATGGTTACAAATAAAGCAATAGCATCACAAATTTCACAAAT
AAAGCATTTTTTTCACTGCATTCTAGTTGTGGTTTGTCCAAACTCATCAATGTATCTTATCATGTCTGTA
TACCGTCGACCTCTAGCTAGAGCTTGGCGTAATCATGGTCATAGCTGTTTCCTGTGTGAAATTGTTATCC
GCTCACAATTCCACACAACATACGAGCCGGAAGCATAAAGTGTAAAGCCTGGGGTGCCTAATGAGTGAGC
TAACTCACATTAATTGCGTTGCGCTCACTGCCCGCTTTCCAGTCGGGAAACCTGTCGTGCCAGCTGCATT
AATGAATCGGCCAACGCGCGGGGAGAGGCGGTTTGCGTATTGGGCGCTCTTCCGCTTCCTCGCTCACTGA
CTCGCTGCGCTCGGTCGTTCGGCTGCGGCGAGCGGTATCAGCTCACTCAAAGGCGGTAATACGGTTATCC
ACAGAATCAGGGGATAACGCAGGAAAGAACATGTGAGCAAAAGGCCAGCAAAAGGCCAGGAACCGTAAAA
AGGCCGCGTTGCTGGCGTTTTTCCATAGGCTCCGCCCCCCTGACGAGCATCACAAAAATCGACGCTCAAG
TCAGAGGTGGCGAAACCCGACAGGACTATAAAGATACCAGGCGTTTCCCCCTGGAAGCTCCCTCGTGCGC
TCTCCTGTTCCGACCCTGCCGCTTACCGGATACCTGTCCGCCTTTCTCCCTTCGGGAAGCGTGGCGCTTT
CTCAATGCTCACGCTGTAGGTATCTCAGTTCGGTGTAGGTCGTTCGCTCCAAGCTGGGCTGTGTGCACGA
ACCCCCCGTTCAGCCCGACCGCTGCGCCTTATCCGGTAACTATCGTCTTGAGTCCAACCCGGTAAGACAC
GACTTATCGCCACTGGCAGCAGCCACTGGTAACAGGATTAGCAGAGCGAGGTATGTAGGCGGTGCTACAG
AGTTCTTGAAGTGGTGGCCTAACTACGGCTACACTAGAAGGACAGTATTTGGTATCTGCGCTCTGCTGAA
GCCAGTTACCTTCGGAAAAAGAGTTGGTAGCTCTTGATCCGGCAAACAAACCACCGCTGGTAGCGGTGGT
TTTTTTGTTTGCAAGCAGCAGATTACGCGCAGAAAAAAAGGATCTCAAGAAGATCCTTTGATCTTTTCTA
CGGGGTCTGACGCTCAGTGGAACGAAAACTCACGTTAAGGGATTTTGGTCATGAGATTATCAAAAAGGAT
CTTCACCTAGATCCTTTTAAATTAAAAATGAAGTTTTAAATCAATCTAAAGTATATATGAGTAAACTTGG
TCTGACAGTTACCAATGCTTAATCAGTGAGGCACCTATCTCAGCGATCTGTCTATTTCGTTCATCCATAG
TTGCCTGACTCCCCGTCGTGTAGATAACTACGATACGGGAGGGCTTACCATCTGGCCCCAGTGCTGCAAT
GATACCGCGAGACCCACGCTCACCGGCTCCAGATTTATCAGCAATAAACCAGCCAGCCGGAAGGGCCGAG
CGCAGAAGTGGTCCTGCAACTTTATCCGCCTCCATCCAGTCTATTAATTGTTGCCGGGAAGCTAGAGTAA
GTAGTTCGCCAGTTAATAGTTTGCGCAACGTTGTTGCCATTGCTACAGGCATCGTGGTGTCACGCTCGTC
GTTTGGTATGGCTTCATTCAGCTCCGGTTCCCAACGATCAAGGCGAGTTACATGATCCCCCATGTTGTGC
AAAAAAGCGGTTAGCTCCTTCGGTCCTCCGATCGTTGTCAGAAGTAAGTTGGCCGCAGTGTTATCACTCA
TGGTTATGGCAGCACTGCATAATTCTCTTACTGTCATGCCATCCGTAAGATGCTTTTCTGTGACTGGTGA
GTACTCAACCAAGTCATTCTGAGAATAGTGTATGCGGCGACCGAGTTGCTCTTGCCCGGCGTCAATACGG
GATAATACCGCGCCACATAGCAGAACTTTAAAAGTGCTCATCATTGGAAAACGTTCTTCGGGGCGAAAAC
TCTCAAGGATCTTACCGCTGTTGAGATCCAGTTCGATGTAACCCACTCGTGCACCCAACTGATCTTCAGC
ATCTTTTACTTTCACCAGCGTTTCTGGGTGAGCAAAAACAGGAAGGCAAAATGCCGCAAAAAAGGGAATA
AGGGCGACACGGAAATGTTGAATACTCATACTCTTCCTTTTTCAATATTATTGAAGCATTTATCAGGGTT
ATTGTCTCATGAGCGGATACA
Features (pLannotate 1.2.2; 23 found; start..end, strand, type, name):
     36..80      -  misc_feature   bom (fragment): basis of mobility region from pBR322
    235..614     +  enhancer       CMV enhancer: human cytomegalovirus immediate early enhancer
    615..818     +  promoter       CMV promoter: human cytomegalovirus (CMV) immediate early promoter
    814..847     +  LTR            5' LTR (truncated) (fragment): truncated 5' long terminal repeat (LTR) from HIV-1
    863..881     +  promoter       T7 promoter: promoter for bacteriophage T7 RNA polymerase
    925..951     +  CDS            3xHA (fragment): three tandem HA epitope tags
    952..1452    +  CDS            ADO3 (fragment): ADO3_ARATH - Also known as FKF1. Experimental evidence at protein level: Swiss-Prot protein existence level 1. Component of an E3 ubiquitin ligase complex that plays a central role in blue light-dependent circadian cycles. Acts as a blue light photoreceptor, due to the presence of FMN, that mediates light- regulated protein degradation of critical clock components by targeting them to the proteasome complex. The SCF(ADO3) E3 ubiquitin ligase complex is involved in the regulation of circadian clock-dependent processes including transition to flowering time, hypocotyl elongation, cotyledons and
   1477..1587    +  CDS            VP48: 3 tandem repeats of the minimal activation domain of herpes simplex virus VP16 (Cheng et al., 2013)
   1631..1649    -  promoter       SP6 promoter: promoter for bacteriophage SP6 RNA polymerase
   1675..1899    +  polyA_signal   bGH poly(A) signal: bovine growth hormone polyadenylation signal
   1903..1924    +  promoter       SV40 promoter (fragment): SV40 enhancer and early promoter
   1945..2373    +  rep_origin     f1 ori (sequence partly withheld): f1 bacteriophage origin of replication; arrow indicates direction of (+) strand synthesis
   2387..2717    +  promoter       SV40 promoter: SV40 enhancer and early promoter
   2784..3575    +  CDS            neo: KKA2_KLEPN - Also known as kan, nptII. Experimental evidence at protein level: Swiss-Prot protein existence level 1. Resistance to kanamycin, neomycin, paromomycin, ribostamycin, butirosin and gentamicin B. From Klebsiella pneumoniae.
   3599..3757    +  CDS            ble (fragment): BLE_KLEPN - Experimental evidence at protein level: Swiss-Prot protein existence level 1. Binding protein with a strong affinity to the bleomycin family of antibiotics. Binds to CL990; an antimitotic-antibiotic compound. From Klebsiella pneumoniae.
   3752..3873    +  polyA_signal   SV40 poly(A) signal: SV40 polyadenylation signal
   3946..3962    -  protein_bind   lac operator: The lac repressor binds to the lac operator to inhibit transcription in E. coli. This inhibition can be relieved by adding lactose or isopropyl-β-D-thiogalactopyranoside (IPTG). lac repressor encoded by lacI
   3970..4000    -  promoter       lac promoter: promoter for the E. coli lac operon
   4015..4036    -  protein_bind   CAP binding site: CAP binding activates transcription in the presence of cAMP. E. coli catabolite activator protein
   4049..4141    -  CDS            lacI (fragment): lac repressor; lacI; The lac repressor binds to the lac operator to inhibit transcription in E. coli. This inhibition can be relieved by adding lactose or isopropyl-β-D-thiogalactopyranoside (IPTG).
   4324..4912    -  rep_origin     ori: high-copy-number ColE1/pMB1/pBR322/pUC origin of replication
   5083..5943    -  CDS            AmpR: β-lactamase; bla; confers resistance to ampicillin, carbenicillin, and related antibiotics
   5944..6005    -  promoter       AmpR promoter: bla
