[The description below was written by a language model from this plasmid's Addgene catalogue record, the feature table of its GenBank file and pLannotate feature annotations shown in this document.]
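Description:
pCDNA3-LOV-VP16 is a mammalian expression plasmid of about 6 kb built on the pcDNA3.1 backbone. It encodes one half of a light-inducible transcription factor system. The plasmid is propagated in E. coli from a high-copy ColE1/pUC-type origin under ampicillin selection (β-lactamase). It also carries an f1 origin for single-stranded DNA production. An SV40 early promoter drives a neomycin/kanamycin phosphotransferase gene followed by an SV40 poly(A) signal, the standard arrangement for G418 selection of stably transfected mammalian cells. Short hits to an HIV-1 LTR, ble, lacI and bom appear in the automated annotation, but they are only fragments and probably reflect backbone remnants or sequence similarity rather than functional elements.

The expression cassette uses the CMV immediate-early enhancer and promoter and ends in the bovine growth hormone poly(A) signal. The insert was cloned between BamHI and NotI and is flanked by T7 and SP6 promoters, which serve as sequencing primer sites. A Kozak consensus precedes an N-terminal HA epitope tag, followed by residues 1–168 of Arabidopsis thaliana FKF1 (also called ADO3). This N-terminal region contains the flavin-binding, blue-light-sensing LOV domain and carries a G128D mutation. Its C terminus is fused to a VP16-derived activation domain, annotated as three tandem repeats of the minimal herpes simplex virus VP16 activation motif.

The associated publication concerns inducing protein–protein interactions in live cells with light, so this fusion presumably brings the activation domain to a promoter when illumination drives LOV binding to a partner protein. That partner is supplied on a separate construct and is not described in this record. The GenBank record held for this plasmid covers only a 919 bp stretch spanning the insert, and it agrees with the full-sequence annotation.
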