Addgene plasmid #42499: pCDNA3-LOV-VP16
Purpose: LOV (N terminal domain of FKF1) fused to VP16, part of a light-inducible transcription factor
Depositing lab: Ricardo Dolmetsch. Depositing organization: Stanford University. Publication: Induction of protein-protein interactions in live cells using light. Yazawa M, Sadaghiani AM, Hsueh B, Dolmetsch RE. Nat Biotechnol. 2009 Oct;27(10):941-5. doi: 10.1038/nbt.1569. Epub 2009 Oct 4. PubMed 19801976.
Backbone
  Vector backbone: pcDNA3.1
  Backbone manufacturer: Invitrogene
  Backbone size w/o insert (bp): 5300
  Total vector size (bp): 6005
  Vector type: Mammalian Expression
Growth in bacteria
  Bacterial resistance: Ampicillin, 100 μg/mL
  Growth temperature: 37°C
  Growth strain: XL10 Gold
  Copy number: High Copy
Gene/Insert
  Gene/Insert name: FKF1 (N-LOV, G128D mutant) fused with VP16
  Species: A. thaliana (mustard weed)
  Insert size (bp): 678
  Mutation: G128D 1-168aa
  Promoter: CMV
  Tag / fusion protein: F-type VP16 activation domain (C terminal on insert); HA tag (N terminal on insert)
  Cloning method: Restriction Enzyme; 5′ cloning site BamHI (not destroyed); 3′ cloning site Not I (not destroyed)
  Sequencing primers: 5′ T7; 3′ SP6
Terms and licenses: Academic/Nonprofit Terms; Industry Terms: Not Available to Industry
How to cite: pCDNA3-LOV-VP16 was a gift from Ricardo Dolmetsch (Addgene plasmid # 42499 ; http://n2t.net/addgene:42499 ; RRID:Addgene_42499)
