LOCUS       Exported 919 bp ds-DNA linear SYN 17-MAY-2021
DEFINITION  synthetic linear DNA
ACCESSION   .
VERSION     .
KEYWORDS    pCDNA3-LOV-VP16
SOURCE      synthetic DNA construct
  ORGANISM  synthetic DNA construct
REFERENCE   1 (bases 1 to 919)
  AUTHORS   Yazawa M, Sadaghiani AM, Hsueh B, Dolmetsch RE
  TITLE     Induction of protein-protein interactions in live cells using light.
  JOURNAL   Nat Biotechnol. 2009 Oct;27(10):941-5. doi: 10.1038/nbt.1569. Epub
            2009 Oct 4.
  PUBMED    19801976
REFERENCE   2 (bases 1 to 919)
  AUTHORS   .
  TITLE     Direct Submission
  JOURNAL   Exported May 17, 2021 from SnapGene Server 1.1.58
            http://www.snapgene.com
FEATURES             Location/Qualifiers
     source          1..919
                     /organism="synthetic DNA construct"
                     /mol_type="other DNA"
     primer_bind     54..73
                     /label=T7
                     /note="T7 promoter, forward primer"
     promoter        54..72
                     /label=T7 promoter
                     /note="promoter for bacteriophage T7 RNA polymerase"
     regulatory      104..113
                     /regulatory_class="other"
                     /note="vertebrate consensus sequence for strong initiation
                     of translation (Kozak, 1987)"
     CDS             116..142
                     /codon_start=1
                     /product="HA (human influenza hemagglutinin) epitope tag"
                     /label=HA
                     /translation="YPYDVPDYA"
     CDS             668..778
                     /codon_start=1
                     /product="3 tandem repeats of the minimal activation domain
                     of herpes simplex virus VP16 (Cheng et al., 2013)"
                     /label=VP48
                     /translation="DALDDFDLDMLPADALDDFDLDMLPADALDDFDLDML"
     promoter        complement(822..840)
                     /label=SP6 promoter
                     /note="promoter for bacteriophage SP6 RNA polymerase"
     primer_bind     complement(823..840)
                     /label=SP6
                     /note="SP6 promoter, forward primer"
     primer_bind     complement(860..877)
                     /label=BGH-rev
                     /note="Bovine growth hormone terminator, reverse primer.
                     Also called BGH reverse"
ORIGIN
        1 agcagagctc tctggctaac tagagaaccc actgcttact ggcttatcga aattaatacg
       61 actcactata gggagaccca agcttggtac cgagctcgga tccgccacca tggcttaccc
      121 atacgatgtt ccagattacg ctgcgagaga acatgcgatc ggagaagcca ccggaaaacg
      181 aaagaaacgc ggcagagttg aagaagcaga agaatactgt aacgatggaa tcgaagaaca
      241 agtagaggat gagaagcttc cgttagaggt tgggatgttc tattacccaa tgactccgcc
      301 ttcgttcatt gtttccgatg ctctggagcc agattttcct ttgatctatg tcaacagagt
      361 cttcgaagtc ttcactggct atcgtgccga tgaagttctt ggtcgtaact gtcgattcct
      421 acagtacaga gatcctcgag ctcaaaggcg tcacccattg gttgatcctg tggttgtatc
      481 tgagattagg agatgtcttg aagaaggtat tgaattccaa gacgagcttc ttaatttcag
      541 aaaagatggt actcctttgg ttaacagact acggcttgct ccaatacgtg acgatgatgg
      601 aaccattaca cacgtaattg ggatacaggt cttctctgaa acgggtaccg aaagcggcgg
      661 gccggccgac gcccttgacg attttgactt agacatgctc ccagccgatg cccttgacga
      721 ctttgacctt gatatgctgc ctgctgacgc tcttgacgat tttgaccttg acatgctccc
      781 cgggtaagcg gccgctcgag catgcatcta gagggcccta ttctatagtg tcacctaaat
      841 gctagagctc gctgatcagc ctcgactgtg ccttctagtt gccagccatc tgttgtttgc
      901 ccctcccccg tgccttcct
//
