>Addgene plasmid #42499 | pCDNA3-LOV-VP16 | depositor partial sequence | sequence record 57337 | dFKF1(HA-N-LOV, G128D)
ATGGCTTACCCATACGATGTTCCAGATTACGCTGCGAGAGAACATGCGATCGGAGAAGCCACCGGAAAAC
GAAAGAAACGCGGCAGAGTTGAAGAAGCAGAAGAATACTGTAACGATGGAATCGAAGAACAAGTAGAGGA
TGAGAAGCTTCCGTTAGAGGTTGGGATGTTCTATTACCCAATGACTCCGCCTTCGTTCATTGTTTCCGAT
GCTCTGGAGCCAGATTTTCCTTTGATCTATGTCAACAGAGTCTTCGAAGTCTTCACTGGCTATCGTGCCG
ATGAAGTTCTTGGTCGTAACTGTCGATTCCTACAGTACAGAGATCCTCGAGCTCAAAGGCGTCACCCATT
GGTTGATCCTGTGGTTGTATCTGAGATTAGGAGATGTCTTGAAGAAGGTATTGAATTCCAAGACGAGCTT
CTTAATTTCAGAAAAGATGGTACTCCTTTGGTTAACAGACTACGGCTTGCTCCAATACGTGACGATGATG
GAACCATTACACACGTAATTGGGATACAGGTCTTCTCTGAAACG
