>Addgene plasmid #42499 | pCDNA3-LOV-VP16 | depositor partial sequence | sequence record 57338 | F-type VP16 activation domain
GAAAGCGGCGGGCCGGCCGACGCCCTTGACGATTTTGACTTAGACATGCTCCCAGCCGATGCCCTTGACG
ACTTTGACCTTGATATGCTGCCTGCTGACGCTCTTGACGATTTTGACCTTGACATGCTCCCCGGGTAA
